Addgene plasmid #211309: pBiT3.1-C_CFAP52:1-620
Purpose: Mammalian expression of full-length human CFAP52. C-terminal HiBiT tag.
Depositing lab: Cheryl Arrowsmith. Depositing organization: University of Toronto. Publication: A Target Class Ligandability Evaluation of WD40 Repeat-Containing Proteins. Ackloo S, Li F, Szewczyk M, Seitova A, Loppnau P, Zeng H, Xu J, Ahmad S, Arnautova YA, Baghaie AJ, Beldar S, Bolotokova A, Centrella PA, Chau I, Clark MA, Cuozzo JW, Dehghani-Tafti S, Disch JS, Dong A, Dumas A, Feng JA, Ghiabi P, Gibson E, Gilmer J, Goldman B, Green SR, Guie MA, Guilinger JP, Harms N, Herasymenko O, Houliston S, Hutchinson A, Kearnes S, Keefe AD, Kimani SW, Kramer T, Kutera M, Kwak HA, Lento C, Li Y, Liu J, Loup J, Machado RAC, Mulhern CJ, Perveen S, Righetto GL, Riley P, Shrestha S, Sigel EA, Silva M, Sintchak MD, Slakman BL, Taylor RD, Thompson J, Torng W, Underkoffler C, von Rechenberg M, Walsh RT, Watson I, Wilson DJ, Wolf E, Yadav M, Yazdi AK, Zhang J, Zhang Y, Santhakumar V, Edwards AM, Barsyte-Lovejoy D, Schapira M, Brown PJ, Halabelian L, Arrowsmith CH. J Med Chem. 2025 Jan 23;68(2):1092-1112. doi: 10.1021/acs.jmedchem.4c02010. Epub 2024 Nov 4. PubMed 39495097.
Backbone
  Vector backbone: pBiT3.1-C
  Backbone manufacturer: Promega
  Vector type: Mammalian Expression
  Selectable markers: Neomycin (select with G418)
Growth in bacteria
  Bacterial resistance: Kanamycin, 50 μg/mL
  Growth temperature: 37°C
  Growth strain: DH5alpha
  Copy number: High Copy
Gene/Insert
  Gene/Insert name: CFAP52:M1-S620
  Species: H. sapiens (human)
  Insert size (bp): 1860
  Mutation: A91V C199S E336K annotated sequence conflicts
  Entrez Gene: WDR16 (a.k.a. WDRPUH, FLJ37528)
  Promoter: CMV
  Tag / fusion protein: GSSGGSSGVSGWRLFKKIS (C terminal on insert)
  Cloning method: Ligation Independent Cloning
  Sequencing primers: 5′ T7; 3′ TTGCTCAGCGGTGGCAGCAG
Resource information
  A portion of this plasmid was derived from a plasmid made by: Mammalian Gene Collection (BC025392.2)
Terms and licenses: Academic/Nonprofit Terms; Industry Terms: Not Available to Industry
Depositor comments: 5' Cloning Site: EcoR1 (not destroyed), 3' Cloning Site: Xho1 (not destroyed).
How to cite: pBiT3.1-C_CFAP52:1-620 was a gift from Cheryl Arrowsmith (Addgene plasmid # 211309 ; http://n2t.net/addgene:211309 ; RRID:Addgene_211309)
