[The description below was written by a language model from this plasmid's Addgene catalogue record and pLannotate feature annotations shown in this document.]
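Description:
pBiT3.1-C_CFAP52:1-620 is a mammalian expression plasmid built on the Promega pBiT3.1-C backbone, carrying full-length human CFAP52 (also known as WDR16/WDRPUH; residues M1 to S620, an 1860 bp insert) fused at its C terminus to a HiBiT tag through a short glycine-serine linker. HiBiT is a small peptide that complements the LgBiT fragment to reconstitute NanoLuc luciferase activity, allowing luminescent detection or quantification of the tagged protein. The coding sequence derives from a Mammalian Gene Collection clone and was inserted by ligation-independent cloning between retained EcoRI and XhoI sites. The record notes three differences from the reference protein (A91V, C199S, E336K), described as annotated sequence conflicts.

Expression is driven by the CMV immediate-early enhancer and promoter, followed by a chimeric β-globin/immunoglobulin intron that promotes efficient mRNA processing, with an SV40 polyadenylation signal downstream of the fusion. A T7 promoter just upstream of the insert serves as a sequencing primer site and could support in vitro transcription. The plasmid replicates at high copy in E. coli from a ColE1/pUC-type origin and is selected with kanamycin through an EM7-driven neo (nptII) gene, which is preceded by a loxP site. The catalogue entry lists neomycin/G418 as the mammalian selectable marker, whereas the feature table shows neo under a bacterial promoter only and a separate SV40 promoter-driven blasticidin S deaminase cassette with a synthetic poly(A) signal. The marker actually usable in mammalian cells is therefore not consistent between the two sources. The short "SET1" and large T antigen fragments are probably annotation artefacts. The construct was deposited as part of a study evaluating the ligandability of WD40 repeat proteins, though the record does not specify the assays in which it was used.
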