Features (pLannotate 1.2.2; 17 found; start..end, strand, type, name):
     24..105     -  polyA_signal   SV40 poly(A) signal: SV40 polyadenylation signal
    128..211     -  CDS            large T antigen (fragment): large T antigen from SV40 (simian virus 40)
    276..641     +  enhancer       CMV enhancer: human cytomegalovirus immediate early enhancer
    643..842     +  promoter       CMV promoter: human cytomegalovirus (CMV) immediate early promoter
    981..1113    +  intron         chimeric intron: chimera between introns from human β-globin and immunoglobulin heavy chain genes
   1157..1175    +  promoter       T7 promoter: promoter for bacteriophage T7 RNA polymerase
   1243..3102    +  CDS            CFAP52: CFA52_HUMAN - Also known as WDR16 From Homo sapiens (Human).
   3198..3225    +  CDS            SET1 (fragment): solubility-enhancement tag derived from T7 phage gene 10B
   3251..3372    -  polyA_signal   SV40 poly(A) signal: SV40 polyadenylation signal
   3395..3463    -  CDS            large T antigen (fragment): large T antigen from SV40 (simian virus 40)
   3487..3520    +  protein_bind   loxP: Cre-mediated recombination occurs in the 8-bp core sequence (GCATACAT). Cre recombinase
   3530..3577    +  promoter       EM7 promoter: synthetic bacterial promoter&nbsp
   3609..4400    +  CDS            neo: KKA2_KLEPN - Also known as kan, nptII. Experimental evidence at protein level: Swiss-Prot protein existence level 1. Resistance to kanamycin, neomycin, paromomycin, ribostamycin, butirosin and gentamicin B. From Klebsiella pneumoniae.
   4561..5149    -  rep_origin     ori: high-copy-number ColE1/pMB1/pBR322/pUC origin of replication
   5275..5323    -  polyA_signal   poly(A) signal: synthetic polyadenylation signal
   5347..5745    -  CDS            BSD: blasticidin S deaminase; Aspergillus terreus BSD; confers resistance to blasticidin
   5776..6133    -  promoter       SV40 promoter: SV40 enhancer and early promoter
>Addgene plasmid #211309 | pBiT3.1-C_CFAP52:1-620 | addgene full sequence | sequence record 423456 | Addgene NGS Result
AAGACGCGTTAATTAAGACGTCGGCAGTGAAAAAAATGCTTTATTTGTGAAATTTGTGATGCTATTGCTT
TATTTGTAACCATTATAAGCTGCAATAAACAAGTTAACAACAACAATTGCATTCATTTTATGTTTCAGGT
TCAGGGGGAGGTGTGGGAGGTTTTTTAAAGCAAGTAAAACCTCTACAAATGTGGTATGGCTGATTATGAT
CCGCGGCCGCAATACGTCGACGTTATCAGCTGACTTCGTACGAGAGCCTAGGATTATGGCGCGCCACTAG
TTATTAATAGTAATCAATTACGGGGTCATTAGTTCATAGCCCATATATGGAGTTCCGCGTTACATAACTT
ACGGTAAATGGCCCGCCTGGCTGACCGCCCAACGACCCCCGCCCATTGACGTCAATAATGACGTATGTTC
CCATAGTAACGCCAATAGGGACTTTCCATTGACGTCAATGGGTGGAGTATTTACGGTAAACTGCCCACTT
GGCAGTACATCAAGTGTATCATATGCCAAGTCCGCCCCCTATTGACGTCAATGACGGTAAATGGCCCGCC
TGGCATTATGCCCAGTACATGACCTTACGGGACTTTCCTACTTGGCAGTACATCTACGTATTAGTCATCG
CTATTACCATGGTGATGCGGTTTTGGCAGTACACCAATGGGCGTGGATAGCGGTTTGACTCACGGGGATT
TCCAAGTCTCCACCCCATTGACGTCAATGGGAGTTTGTTTTGGCACCAAAATCAACGGGACTTTCCAAAA
TGTCGTAATAACCCCGCCCCGTTGACGCAAATGGGCGGTAGGCGTGTACGGTGGGAGGTCTATATAAGCA
GAGCTGGTTTAGTGAACCGTCAGATCACTAGAATCTTTATTGCGGTAGTTTATCACAGTTAAATTGCTAA
CGCAGTCAGTGCTTCTGACACAACAGTCTCGAACTTAAGCTGCAGAAGTTGGTCGTGAGGCACTGGGCAG
GTAAGTATCAAGGTTACAAGACAGGTTTAAGGAGACCAATAGAAACTGGGCTTGTCGAGACAGAGAAGAC
TCTTGCGTTTCTGATAGGCACCTATTGGTCTTACTGACATCCACTTTGCCTTTCTCTCCACAGGTGTCCA
CTCCCAGTTCAATTACAGCTCTTAAGGCTAGAGTATTAATACGACTCACTATAGGGGCGATCGCAACAAG
CTTCGGGAAGATCTGGAGCTAGCGGCGGGGGATCCGGTGGGAATTCGACACCATGGATAACAAAATTTCG
CCGGAGGCCCAAGTGGCGGAGCTGGAACTTGACGCCGTGATCGGCTTCAATGGACATGTGCCCACTGGTC
TCAAATGCCATCCTGACCAGGAGCATATGATTTATCCTCTTGGTTGCACAGTCCTCATTCAGGCAATAAA
TACTAAAGAGCAGAACTTCCTACAGGGTCATGGCAACAACGTCTCCTGCTTGGCCATCTCCAGGTCTGGA
GAGTACATCGCCTCCGGACAAGTCACATTCATGGGGTTCAAGGTAGACATCATTTTGTGGGATTATAAGA
ACAGAGAGCTGCTTGCTCGGCTGTCCCTTCACAAAGGCAAAATTGAAGCTCTGGCCTTTTCTCCAAATGA
TTTGTACTTGGTATCACTAGGAGGCCCAGATGACGGAAGTGTGGTGGTGTGGAGCATAGCCAAGAGAGAT
GCCATCTGTGGCAGCCCTGCAGCCGGCCTCAATGTTGGCAATGCCACCAATGTGATCTTCTCCAGGTGCC
GGGATGAGATGTTTATGACTGCTGGAAATGGGACAATTCGAGTATGGGAATTGGATCTTCCAAATAGAAA
AATCTGGCCAACTGAGAGCCAAACAGGACAGTTGAAAAGAATAGTCATGAGTATTGGAGTGGATGATGAT
GATAGCTTTTTCTACCTTGGCACCACGACTGGAGATATTCTAAAAATGAACCCCAGGACTAAACTGCTGA
CAGATGTTGGGCCTGCGAAGGACAAATTCAGTTTGGGAGTGTCAGCTATCAGGTGCCTGAAGATGGGGGG
TTTGTTGGTGGGCTCTGGAGCCGGACTGCTGGTCTTCTGTAAAAGCCCTGGCTACAAACCCATCAAGAAG
ATTCAGTTACAAGGCGGCATCACTTCTATCACACTTCGAGGAGAAGGACACCAGTTTCTCGTAGGAACAG
AAGAATCGCACATTTATCGTGTCAGCTTCACGGATTTCAAAGAGACGCTCATAGCGACTTGTCACTTTGA
TGCTGTCAAGGATATTGTCTTTCCATTTGGCACTGCTGAGCTATTTGCAACCTGTGCCAAGAAGGATATC
AGGGTGTGGCACACATCATCCAACAGGGAGCTGCTGCGGATCACCGTGCCCAACATGACCTGCCACGGCA
TCGACTTCATGAGGGACGGCAAAAGCATCATTTCAGCATGGAACGACGGTAAAATCCGAGCCTTCGCCCC
AGAGACAGGCCGACTGATGTATGTCATTAACAATGCTCACAGGATCGGCGTCACCGCCATCGCCACCACC
AGTGACTGTAAAAGGGTCATCAGTGGCGGTGGGGAAGGGGAGGTGAGGGTATGGCAGATAGGCTGTCAGA
CCCAGAAGCTGGAGGAGGCCCTGAAGGAACACAAGTCATCAGTGTCCTGCATTAGGGTGAAGAGGAACAA
CGAGGAGTGTGTCACCGCCAGCACCGATGGGACTTGTATCATTTGGGACCTTGTGCGTCTCAGGAGGAAT
CAGATGATACTAGCCAACACCTTATTCCAGTGTGTGTGCTATCACCCTGAGGAGTTCCAGATCATCACCA
GCGGAACAGACAGAAAGATTGCTTACTGGGAAGTATTTGATGGGACAGTAATCAGAGAATTGGAAGGTTC
CCTGTCTGGGTCGATAAATGGCATGGATATCACACAGGAAGGGGTGCACTTTGTCACAGGTGGAAATGAC
CATCTGGTCAAAGTTTGGGATTATAATGAGGGTGAAGTGACTCACGTTGGGGTGGGACACAGTGGCAACA
TCACACGCATCCGCATAAGTCCAGGAAATCAATATATTGTTAGTGTAAGTGCCGATGGAGCCATTTTGCG
ATGGAAGTACCCATATACCTCCGGCTCGAGCGGTGGGAGCTCCGGTGTGAGCGGCTGGCGGCTGTTCAAG
AAGATTAGCTAAGTTTAAACGGCCGCGACTCTAGACTGCAGGCATGCAAGCTGATTTGGCTGCTGCCACC
GCTGAGCAAGGCCGCTTCGAGCAGACATGATAAGATACATTGATGAGTTTGGACAAACCACAACTAGAAT
GCAGTGAAAAAAATGCTTTATTTGTGAAATTTGTGATGCTATTGCTTTATTTGTAACCATTATAAGCTGC
AATAAACAAGTTAACAACAACAATTGCATTCATTTTATGTTTCAGGTTCAGGGGGAGATGTGGGAGGTTT
TTTTAAGCAAGTAAAACCTCTACAAATGTGGTAAAATCTTAATTAAGACTTCTAATATAACTTCGTATAG
CATACATTATACGAAGTTATGGTTCCACTGTTGACAATTAATCATCGGCATAGTATATCGGCATAGTATA
ATACGACAAGGTGAGGAACTAAACCCAGGAGGCAGATCATGATTGAACAAGATGGATTGCACGCAGGTTC
TCCGGCCGCTTGGGTGGAGAGGCTATTCGGCTATGACTGGGCACAACAGACAATCGGCTGCTCTGATGCC
GCCGTGTTCCGGCTGTCAGCGCAGGGGCGCCCGGTTCTTTTTGTCAAGACCGACCTGTCCGGTGCCCTGA
ATGAACTGCAGGACGAGGCAGCGCGGCTATCGTGGCTGGCCACGACGGGCGTTCCTTGCGCAGCTGTGCT
CGACGTTGTCACTGAAGCGGGAAGGGACTGGCTGCTATTGGGCGAAGTGCCGGGGCAGGATCTCCTGTCA
TCTCACCTTGCTCCTGCCGAGAAAGTATCCATCATGGCTGATGCAATGCGGCGGCTGCATACGCTTGATC
CGGCTACCTGCCCATTCGACCACCAAGCGAAACATCGCATCGAGCGAGCACGTACTCGGATGGAAGCCGG
TCTTGTCGATCAGGATGATCTGGACGAAGAGCATCAGGGGCTCGCGCCAGCCGAACTGTTCGCCAGGCTC
AAGGCGCGCATGCCCGACGGCGAGGATCTCGTCGTGACCCATGGCGATGCCTGCTTGCCGAATATCATGG
TGGAAAATGGCCGCTTTTCTGGATTCATCGACTGTGGCCGGCTGGGTGTGGCGGACCGCTATCAGGACAT
AGCGTTGGCTACCCGTGATATTGCTGAAGAGCTTGGCGGCGAATGGGCTGACCGCTTCCTCGTGCTTTAC
GGTATCGCCGCTCCCGATTCGCAGCGCATCGCCTTCTATCGCCTTCTTGACGAGTTCTTCTGATTCGAAA
TGACCGACCAAGCGACGCCCAACCGGTATCAGCTCACTCAAAGGCGGTAATACGGTTATCCACAGAATCA
GGGGATAACGCAGGAAAGAACATGTGAGCAAAAGGCCAGCAAAAGGCCAGGAACCGTAAAAAGGCCGCGT
TGCTGGCGTTTTTCCATAGGCTCCGCCCCCCTGACGAGCATCACAAAAATCGACGCTCAAGTCAGAGGTG
GCGAAACCCGACAGGACTATAAAGATACCAGGCGTTTCCCCCTGGAAGCTCCCTCGTGCGCTCTCCTGTT
CCGACCCTGCCGCTTACCGGATACCTGTCCGCCTTTCTCCCTTCGGGAAGCGTGGCGCTTTCTCATAGCT
CACGCTGTAGGTATCTCAGTTCGGTGTAGGTCGTTCGCTCCAAGCTGGGCTGTGTGCACGAACCCCCCGT
TCAGCCCGACCGCTGCGCCTTATCCGGTAACTATCGTCTTGAGTCCAACCCGGTAAGACACGACTTATCG
CCACTGGCAGCAGCCACTGGTAACAGGATTAGCAGAGCGAGGTATGTAGGCGGTGCTACAGAGTTCTTGA
AGTGGTGGCCTAACTACGGCTACACTAGAAGGACAGTATTTGGTATCTGCGCTCTGCTGAAGCCAGTTAC
CTTCGGAAAAAGAGTTGGTAGCTCTTGATCCGGCAAACAAACCACCGCTGGTAGCGGTGGTTTTTTTGTT
TGCAAGCAGCAGATTACGCGCAGAAAAAAAGGATTTCAAGAAGATCCTTTGATCTTTTCTACGGGGTCTG
ACGCTCAGTGGAACGAAAACTCACGTTAAGGGATTTTGGTCATGAGATTATCAAAAAGGATCTTCACCTA
GATCCTTTTATAGTCCGGAATCGTCACACAAAAAACCAACACACAGATGTAATGAAAATAAAGATATTTT
ATTGCGGCCATCGTGATGGCTAGAGTTTAGCCCTCCCACACATAACCAGAGGGCAGCAATTCACGAATCC
CAACTGCCGTCGGCTGTCCATCACTGTCCTTCACTATGGCTTTGATCCCAGGATGCAGATCGAGAAGCAC
CTGTCGGCACCGTCCGCAGGGGCTCAAGATGCCCCTGTTCTCATTTCCGATCGCGACGATACAAGTCAGG
TTGCCAGCTGCCGCAGCAGCAGCAGTGCCCAGCACCACGAGTTCTGCACAAGGTCCCCCAGTAAAATGAT
ATACATTGACACCAGTGAAGATGCGGCCGTCGCTAGAGAGAGCTGCGCTGGCGACGCTGTAGTCTTCAGA
GATGGGGATGCTGTTGATTGTAGCCGTTGCTCTTTCAATGAGGGTGGATTCTTCTTGAGACAAAGGCTTG
GCCATGGTGGCGCTAGTGTCAGAAGAATCGAGCTTTTTGCAAAAGCCTAGGCCTCCAAAAAAGCCTCCTC
ACTACTTCTGGAATAGCTCAGAGGCCGAGGCGGCCTCGGCCTCTGCATAAATAAAAAAAATTAGTCAGCC
ATGGGGCGGAGAATGGGCGGAACTGGGCGGAGTTAGGGGCGGGATGGGCGGAGTTAGGGGCGGGACTATG
GTTGCTGACTAATTGAGATGCATGCTTTGCATACTTCTGCCTGCTGGGGAGCCTGGGGACTTTCCACACC
TGGTTGCTGACTAATTGAGATGCATGCTTTGCATACTTCTGCCTGCTGGGGAGCCTGGGGACTTTCCACA
CCCTAACTGACACACATTCCACAGCTGGTTCTTTCCGCCTCAGAAGGTACCTAACCAAGTTCCTCTTTCA
GAGGTTATTTCAGGCCATGGTGCTGCGC
