>Addgene plasmid #211309 | pBiT3.1-C_CFAP52:1-620 | depositor partial sequence | sequence record 412096 | Insert sequence
ATGGATAACAAAATTTCGCCGGAGGCCCAAGTGGCGGAGCTGGAACTTGACGCCGTGATCGGCTTCAATG
GACATGTGCCCACTGGTCTCAAATGCCATCCTGACCAGGAGCATATGATTTATCCTCTTGGTTGCACAGT
CCTCATTCAGGCAATAAATACTAAAGAGCAGAACTTCCTACAGGGTCATGGCAACAACGTCTCCTGCTTG
GCCATCTCCAGGTCTGGAGAGTACATCGCCTCCGGACAAGTCACATTCATGGGGTTCAAGGTAGACATCA
TTTTGTGGGATTATAAGAACAGAGAGCTGCTTGCTCGGCTGTCCCTTCACAAAGGCAAAATTGAAGCTCT
GGCCTTTTCTCCAAATGATTTGTACTTGGTATCACTAGGAGGCCCAGATGACGGAAGTGTGGTGGTGTGG
AGCATAGCCAAGAGAGATGCCATCTGTGGCAGCCCTGCAGCCGGCCTCAATGTTGGCAATGCCACCAATG
TGATCTTCTCCAGGTGCCGGGATGAGATGTTTATGACTGCTGGAAATGGGACAATTCGAGTATGGGAATT
GGATCTTCCAAATAGAAAAATCTGGCCAACTGAGAGCCAAACAGGACAGTTGAAAAGAATAGTCATGAGT
ATTGGAGTGGATGATGATGATAGCTTTTTCTACCTTGGCACCACGACTGGAGATATTCTAAAAATGAACC
CCAGGACTAAACTGCTGACAGATGTTGGGCCTGCGAAGGACAAATTCAGTTTGGGAGTGTCAGCTATCAG
GTGCCTGAAGATGGGGGGTTTGTTGGTGGGCTCTGGAGCCGGACTGCTGGTCTTCTGTAAAAGCCCTGGC
TACAAACCCATCAAGAAGATTCAGTTACAAGGCGGCATCACTTCTATCACACTTCGAGGAGAAGGACACC
AGTTTCTCGTAGGAACAGAAGAATCGCACATTTATCGTGTCAGCTTCACGGATTTCAAAGAGACGCTCAT
AGCGACTTGTCACTTTGATGCTGTCAAGGATATTGTCTTTCCATTTGGCACTGCTGAGCTATTTGCAACC
TGTGCCAAGAAGGATATCAGGGTGTGGCACACATCATCCAACAGGGAGCTGCTGCGGATCACCGTGCCCA
ACATGACCTGCCACGGCATCGACTTCATGAGGGACGGCAAAAGCATCATTTCAGCATGGAACGACGGTAA
AATCCGAGCCTTCGCCCCAGAGACAGGCCGACTGATGTATGTCATTAACAATGCTCACAGGATCGGCGTC
ACCGCCATCGCCACCACCAGTGACTGTAAAAGGGTCATCAGTGGCGGTGGGGAAGGGGAGGTGAGGGTAT
GGCAGATAGGCTGTCAGACCCAGAAGCTGGAGGAGGCCCTGAAGGAACACAAGTCATCAGTGTCCTGCAT
TAGGGTGAAGAGGAACAACGAGGAGTGTGTCACCGCCAGCACCGATGGGACTTGTATCATTTGGGACCTT
GTGCGTCTCAGGAGGAATCAGATGATACTAGCCAACACCTTATTCCAGTGTGTGTGCTATCACCCTGAGG
AGTTCCAGATCATCACCAGCGGAACAGACAGAAAGATTGCTTACTGGGAAGTATTTGATGGGACAGTAAT
CAGAGAATTGGAAGGTTCCCTGTCTGGGTCGATAAATGGCATGGATATCACACAGGAAGGGGTGCACTTT
GTCACAGGTGGAAATGACCATCTGGTCAAAGTTTGGGATTATAATGAGGGTGAAGTGACTCACGTTGGGG
TGGGACACAGTGGCAACATCACACGCATCCGCATAAGTCCAGGAAATCAATATATTGTTAGTGTAAGTGC
CGATGGAGCCATTTTGCGATGGAAGTACCCATATACCTCC
